>Addgene plasmid #126920 | pCfB8786 | addgene full sequence | sequence record 248557 | Addgene NGS Result
GAAGTTCCTATTCTCTAGAAAGTATAGGAACTTCTGAAGTGGGGATTTAAATGCGGCCGCGAATGCACGC
GATCCGGCCAGGGGTAAGAGTGGAGAGGTGTGGAGGGTGCAATGGGCCACCGAGTCGGTGTGGTTGCCAG
AAAACACGCCTCGAGCTTCTTGAGCGTTATATAATGGCCGCCGTTTCCACAAGGCTCAGCAACTCAGCCG
TCGCGTCGTCGCCCGTCAACCTCGCTTTCATGTTGGCTATAATATCGCTTGGTTGGAAACACTAATTATG
CCATCGCATTGACACTCGTAAACCTGACACTATTGCGCGAGGGTTTGGGCATGTCGGAGAGCAGCTGCGT
GGATACAAGGTGCGACACGGCCACATGGCACATGTGCTAGAATGAACCGTTGCAATGGCGACCACACGCG
CCGGGGTGTCGGCGTTGCCCCTGCAAAGGTTCCGGTAACCGGCGTCATCGCTCAAAGTCGATGACTGGGC
CGGGGAGTAGATGGGCAATGGTGACTCAGGCGGACCGTGGCGAACGAGAAAGACACAAACAGCAGACGCA
GAAGGCCACTCAGATGCATTCTTGGGCGGTCTATACCAGCTCATTGACCCTTCGTGGGTCTCAATGTTCA
ACGCAGATGAACTTCAAATGCTTATCAGTGGAGGACATGCCAATGTGGACGTCTGGGATTTGAAGACACA
CACCAATTACGGAGGCTATCTGGATACAGATCAAACTATAAAGGACTTCTGGACTGTGTTTGAGAGTTTC
GAGGAAGAGGACAAGCGGCTGCTTCTTAAGTTTGTGACATCAGTATCCAAGGCACCATTGCAAGGATTCA
AGGCTTTGAACCCGTCATTTGCCATTCGTAACGCTGGTAGACAGGTTGATCGGTTCCCTACGGCCTCCAC
CTGTGTCAATCTTCTCAAGCTGCCTGACTATCAGGACATTGATCAACTTCGGAAGAAACTTTTGTATGCC
ATTCGATCGCATGCTGGTTTCGATTTGTCTTAGAGGAACGCATATACAGTAATCATAGAGAATAAACGAT
ATTCATTTATTAAAGTAGATAGTTGAGGTAGAAGTTGTAAAGAGTGATAAATAGCTTAGATACCACAGAC
ACCCTCGGTGACGAAGTACTGCAGATGGTTTCCAATCACATTGACCTGCTGGAGCAGAGTGTTACCGGCA
GAGCACTGTTTATTGCTCTGGCCCTGGCACATGACAACGTTGGAGAGAGGAGGGTGGATCAGGGGCCAGT
CAATAAAGACCTCACCAGAGCAGTGCTGGTAACCGTCCCAGAAGGGCACTTGAGGGACGATATCTCCTCG
GTGGGTGATTCGGTAGAGCTTTCGGTCTTTGGACACCTTGGAGACATCGGGGTTCTCCTGGCCAAAGAAG
AGTTTATCGACCCAGTTAGCAAAGCCAGCGTTACCGACAATGGGCTGACCAAGAGTAACAACGAGGGGAT
CGTGGCCGTTAACCTTGAGGTTGATTCCGAACAGAAGGAATGCACGCGATGACGCAGTAGGATGTCCTGC
ACGGGTCTTTTTGTGGGGTGTGGAGAAAGGGGTGCTTGGAGATGGAAGCCGGTAGAACCGGGCTGCTTGG
GGGGATTTGGGGCCGCTGGGCTCCAAAGAGGGGTAGGCATTTCGTTGGGGTTACGTAATTGCGGCATTTG
GGTCCTGCGCGCATGTCCCATTGGTCAGAATTAGTCCGGATAGGAGACTTATCAGCCAATCACAGCGCCG
GATCCACCTGTAGGTTGGGTTGGGTGGGAGCACCCCTCCACAGAGTAGAGTCAAACAGCAGCAGCAACAT
GATAGTTGGGGGTGTGCGTGTTAAAGGAAAAAAAAAGAAGCTTGGGTTATATTCCCGCTCTATTTAGAGG
TTGCGGGATAGACGCCGACGGAGGGCAATGGCGCCATGGAACCTTGCGGATATCGATACGCCGCGGCGGA
CTGCGTCCGAACCAGCTCCAGCAGCGTTTTTTCCGGGCCATTGAGCCGACTGCGACCCCGCCAACGTGTC
TTGGCCCACGCACTCATGTCATGTTGGTGTTGGGAGGCCACTTTTTAAGTAGCACAAGGCACCTAGCTCG
CAGCAAGGTGTCCGAACCAAAGAAGCGGCTGCAGTGGTGCAAACGGGGCGGAAACGGCGGGAAAAAGCCA
CGGGGGCACGAATTGAGGCACGCCCTCGAATTTGAGACGAGTCACGGCCCCATTCGCCCGCGCAATGGCT
CGCCAACGCCCGGTCTTTTGCACCACATCAGGTTACCCCAAGCCAAACCTTTGTGTTAAAAAGCTTAACA
TATTATACCGAACGTAGGTTTGGGCGGGCTTGCTCCGTCTGTCCAAGGCAACATTTATATAAGGGTCTGC
ATCGCCGGCTCAATTGAATCTTTTTTCTTCTTCTCTTCTCTATATTCATTCTTGAATTAAACACACATCA
ACAGTGCAGGTATGGGAAAAGAACAAGATCAGGATAAACCCACAGCTATCATCGTGGGATGTGGTATCGG
TGGAATCGCCACTGCCGCTCGTCTTGCTAAAGAAGGTTTCCAGGTCACGGTGTTCGAGAAGAACGACTAC
TCCGGAGGTCGATGCTCTTTAATCGAGCGAGATGGTTATCGATTCGATCAGGGGCCCAGTTTGCTGCTCT
TGCCAGATCTCTTCAAGCAGACATTCGAAGATTTGGGGGAGAAGATGGAAGATTGGGTCGATCTCATCAA
GTGTGAACCCAACTATGTTTGCCACTTCCACGATGAAGAGACTTTCACTTTTTCAACCGACATGGCGTTG
CTCAAGCGGGAAGTCGAGCGTTTTGAAGGCAAAGATGGATTTGATCGGTTCTTGTCGTTTATCCAAGAAG
CCCACAGACATTACGAGCTTGCTGTCGTTCACGTCCTGCAGAAGAACTTCCCTGGCTTCGCAGCATTCTT
ACGGCTACAGTTCATTGGCCAAATCCTGGCTCTTCACCCCTTCGAGTCTATCTGGACAAGAGTTTGTCGA
TATTTCAAGACCGACAGATTACGAAGAGTCTTCTCGTTTGCAGTGATGTACATGGGTCAAAGCCCATACA
GTGCGCCCGGAACATATTCCTTGCTCCAATACACCGAATTGACCGAGGGCATCTGGTATCCGAGAGGAGG
CTTTTGGCAGGTTCCTAATACTCTTCTTCAGATCGTCAAGCGCAACAATCCCTCAGCCAAGTTCAATTTC
AACGCTCCAGTTTCCCAGGTTCTTCTCTCTCCTGCCAAGGACCGAGCGACTGGTGTTCGACTTGAATCCG
GCGAGGAACATCACGCCGATGTTGTGATTGTCAATGCTGACCTCGTTTACGCCTCCGAGCACTTGATTCC
TGACGATGCCAGAAACAAGATTGGCCAACTGGGTGAAGTCAAGAGAAGTTGGTGGGCTGACTTAGTTGGT
GGAAAGAAGCTCAAGGGAAGTTGCAGTAGTTTGAGCTTCTACTGGAGCATGGACCGAATCGTGGACGGTC
TGGGCGGACACAATATCTTCTTGGCCGAGGACTTCAAGGGATCATTCGACACAATCTTCGAGGAGTTGGG
TCTCCCAGCCGATCCTTCCTTTTACGTGAACGTTCCCTCGCGAATCGATCCTTCTGCCGCTCCCGAAGGC
AAAGATGCTATCGTCATTCTTGTGCCGTGTGGCCATATCGACGCTTCGAACCCTCAAGATTACAACAAGC
TTGTTGCTCGGGCAAGGAAGTTTGTGATCCAAACGCTTTCCGCCAAGCTTGGACTTCCCGACTTTGAAAA
AATGATTGTGGCAGAGAAGGTTCACGATGCTCCCTCTTGGGAGAAAGAATTTAACCTCAAGGACGGAAGC
ATCTTGGGACTGGCTCACAACTTTATGCAAGTTCTTGGTTTCAGGCCGAGCACCAGACATCCCAAGTATG
ACAAGTTGTTCTTTGTCGGGGCTTCGACTCATCCCGGAACTGGGGTTCCCATCGTCTTGGCTGGAGCCAA
GTTAACTGCCAACCAAGTTCTCGAATCCTTTGACCGATCCCCAGCTCCAGATCCCAATATGTCACTCTCC
GTACCATATGGAAAACCTCTCAAATCAAATGGAACGGGTATCGATTCTCAGGTCCAGCTGAAGTTCATGG
ATTTGGAGAGATGGGTATACCTTTTGGTGTTGTTGATTGGGGCCGTGATCGCTCGATCCGTTGGTGTTCT
TGCTTTCTGAATCGCACGCATTCCGTTGAAGTGTGGATGGGGAAGTGAGTGCCCGGTTCTGTGTGCACAA
TTGGCAATCCAAGATGGATGGATTCAACACAGGGATATAGCGAGCTACGTGGTGGTGCGAGGATATAGCA
ACGGATATTTATGTTTGACACTTGAGAATGTACGATACAAGCATTGTCCAAGTACAATACTAAACATACT
GTACATACTCATACTCGTACCCGGGCAACGGTTTCACTTGAGTGCAGTGGCTAGTGCCCTTACTCGTACA
GTGTGCAATACTGCGTATCATAGTCTTTGATGTATATCGTATTCATTCATGTTAGTTGCGTAAGCGTTGC
ACGTGACATTGCTCTAACACTCTGCATTGTTCCCACTAATTTGTCAACACTCAACGACCATACCCACTAA
TTATGTTGGTGTAGTTAGACTCGAGGTAGATCCATGGTGCCATTCTGAAAAAATAAATAAATAAAAACAA
CTGATTTTTCCGCTCTGATATTTTATGTCAAAATGATTGCGTTCATCTTCCGACTTGTTCTGTTCTCTCT
GATCGCTCCTCGATGTAATCATTGTACTATACCTCACACGCCGTTATCTCGGTATTAACAGCAAATGTGC
AAGCCACTCGCCCCCTGAAACAGCCGATGAGGTTTCATAAGTAATTGCGGCCTTGTCGAGACGCTAACAG
ACACATGCCCTATGTACCCGTGCTTTGGAGAAGTTTTGCGTCATGCGCGCTAGTGAGACATGTTGTTGAG
GTGCTCGAATCCGTGTTTGGAATACGTTAGCGAACCGATGCTAATTACGAGCGTTGGTGATGTGTTTGAT
ATGACGGGAAAATGATCGCACGCATTCGCGGCCGCAAATTTAAATAAAATGAAGTGAAGTTCCTATACTT
TCTAGAGAATAGGAACTTCTATAGTGAGTCGAATAAGGGCGACACAAAATTTATTCTAAATGCATAATAA
ATACTGATAACATCTTATAGTTTGTATTATATTTTGTATTATCGTTGACATGTATAATTTTGATATCAAA
AACTGATTTTCCCTTTATTATTTTCGAGATTTATTTTCTTAATTCTCTTTAACAAACTAGAAATATTGTA
TATACAAAAAATCATAAATAATAGATGAATAGTTTAATTATAGGTGTTCATCAATCGAAAAAGCAACGTA
TCTTATTTAAAGTGCGTTGCTTTTTTCTCATTTATAAGGTTAAATAATTCTCATATATCAAGCAAAGTGA
CAGGCGCCCTTAAATATTCTGACAAATGCTCTTTCCCTAAACTCCCCCCATAAAAAAACCCGCCGAAGCG
GGTTTTTACGTTATTTGCGGATTAACGATTACTCGTTATCAGAACCGCCCAGGGGGCCCGAGCTTAAGAC
TGGCCGTCGTTTTACAACACAGAAAGAGTTTGTAGAAACGCAAAAAGGCCATCCGTCAGGGGCCTTCTGC
TTAGTTTGATGCCTGGCAGTTCCCTACTCTCGCCTTCCGCTTCCTCGCTCACTGACTCGCTGCGCTCGGT
CGTTCGGCTGCGGCGAGCGGTATCAGCTCACTCAAAGGCGGTAATACGGTTATCCACAGAATCAGGGGAT
AACGCAGGAAAGAACATGTGAGCAAAAGGCCAGCAAAAGGCCAGGAACCGTAAAAAGGCCGCGTTGCTGG
CGTTTTTCCATAGGCTCCGCCCCCCTGACGAGCATCACAAAAATCGACGCTCAAGTCAGAGGTGGCGAAA
CCCGACAGGACTATAAAGATACCAGGCGTTTCCCCCTGGAAGCTCCCTCGTGCGCTCTCCTGTTCCGACC
CTGCCGCTTACCGGATACCTGTCCGCCTTTCTCCCTTCGGGAAGCGTGGCGCTTTCTCATAGCTCACGCT
GTAGGTATCTCAGTTCGGTGTAGGTCGTTCGCTCCAAGCTGGGCTGTGTGCACGAACCCCCCGTTCAGCC
CGACCGCTGCGCCTTATCCGGTAACTATCGTCTTGAGTCCAACCCGGTAAGACACGACTTATCGCCACTG
GCAGCAGCCACTGGTAACAGGATTAGCAGAGCGAGGTATGTAGGCGGTGCTACAGAGTTCTTGAAGTGGT
GGGCTAACTACGGCTACACTAGAAGAACAGTATTTGGTATCTGCGCTCTGCTGAAGCCAGTTACCTTCGG
AAAAAGAGTTGGTAGCTCTTGATCCGGCAAACAAACCACCGCTGGTAGCGGTGGTTTTTTTGTTTGCAAG
CAGCAGATTACGCGCAGAAAAAAAGGATCTCAAGAAGATCCTTTGATCTTTTCTACGGGGTCTGACGCTC
AGTGGAACGACGCGCGCGTAACTCACGTTAAGGGATTTTGGTCATGAGCTTGCGCCGTCCCGTCAAGTCA
GCGTAATGCTCTGCTTACCAATGCTTAATCAGTGAGGCACCTATCTCAGCGATCTGTCTATTTCGTTCAT
CCATAGTTGCCTGACTCCCCGTCGTGTAGATAACTACGATACGGGAGGGCTTACCATCTGGCCCCAGCGC
TGCGATGATACCGCGAGAACCACGCTCACCGGCTCCGGATTTATCAGCAATAAACCAGCCAGCCGGAAGG
GCCGAGCGCAGAAGTGGTCCTGCAACTTTATCCGCCTCCATCCAGTCTATTAATTGTTGCCGGGAAGCTA
GAGTAAGTAGTTCGCCAGTTAATAGTTTGCGCAACGTTGTTGCCATCGCTACAGGCATCGTGGTGTCACG
CTCGTCGTTTGGTATGGCTTCATTCAGCTCCGGTTCCCAACGATCAAGGCGAGTTACATGATCCCCCATG
TTGTGCAAAAAAGCGGTTAGCTCCTTCGGTCCTCCGATCGTTGTCAGAAGTAAGTTGGCCGCAGTGTTAT
CACTCATGGTTATGGCAGCACTGCATAATTCTCTTACTGTCATGCCATCCGTAAGATGCTTTTCTGTGAC
TGGTGAGTACTCAACCAAGTCATTCTGAGAATAGTGTATGCGGCGACCGAGTTGCTCTTGCCCGGCGTCA
ATACGGGATAATACCGCGCCACATAGCAGAACTTTAAAAGTGCTCATCATTGGAAAACGTTCTTCGGGGC
GAAAACTCTCAAGGATCTTACCGCTGTTGAGATCCAGTTCGATGTAACCCACTCGTGCACCCAACTGATC
TTCAGCATCTTTTACTTTCACCAGCGTTTCTGGGTGAGCAAAAACAGGAAGGCAAAATGCCGCAAAAAAG
GGAATAAGGGCGACACGGAAATGTTGAATACTCATATTCTTCCTTTTTCAATATTATTGAAGCATTTATC
AGGGTTATTGTCTCATGAGCGGATACATATTTGAATGTATTTAGAAAAATAAACAAATAGGGGTCAGTGT
TACAACCAATTAACCAATTCTGAACATTATCGCGAGCCCATTTATACCTGAATATGGCTCATAACACCCC
TTGTTTGCCTGGCGGCAGTAGCGCGGTGGTCCCACCTGACCCCATGCCGAACTCAGAAGTGAAACGCCGT
AGCGCCGATGGTAGTGTGGGGACTCCCCATGCGAGAGTAGGGAACTGCCAGGCATCAAATAAAACGAAAG
GCTCAGTCGAAAGACTGGGCCTTTCGCCCGGGCTAATTATGGGGTGTCGCCCTTATTCGACTCTATAGT
Features (pLannotate 1.2.2; 12 found; start..end, strand, type, name):
      1..34      +  protein_bind   FRT (minimal): supports FLP-mediated excision but not integration (Turan and Bode, 2011) FLP recombinase from the Saccharomyces cerevisiae 2μ plasmid
    576..1010    +  CDS            HUL5 (fragment): HUL5_YEAST - Experimental evidence at protein level: Swiss-Prot protein existence level 1. Probable E3 ubiquitin-protein ligase which accepts ubiquitin from an E2 ubiquitin-conjugating enzyme in the form of a thioester and then directly transfers the ubiquitin to targeted substrates. Non essential. From Saccharomyces cerevisiae (strain ATCC 204508 / S288c) (Baker's yeast).
   2492..4015    +  CDS            al-1 (fragment): CRTI_NEUCR - Experimental evidence at protein level: Swiss-Prot protein existence level 1. Phytoene desaturase involved in the carotenoid biosynthesis pathway. Converts phytoene into 3,4-didehydrolycopene via the intermediary of phytofluene, zeta-carotene, neurosporene and lycopene, by introducing up to five double bonds into phytoene. From Neurospora crassa (strain ATCC 24698 / 74-OR23-1A / CBS 708.71 / DSM 1257 / FGSC 987).
   5096..5129    -  protein_bind   FRT (minimal): supports FLP-mediated excision but not integration (Turan and Bode, 2011) FLP recombinase from the Saccharomyces cerevisiae 2μ plasmid
   5599..5618    +  CDS            lacZα (fragment): LacZα fragment of β-galactosidase; lacZ fragment
   5643..5660    -  terminator     rrnB T2 terminator (fragment): transcription terminator T2 from the E. coli rrnB gene
   5885..6473    -  rep_origin     ori: high-copy-number ColE1/pMB1/pBR322/pUC origin of replication
   6595..7455    -  CDS            AmpR: β-lactamase; bla; confers resistance to ampicillin, carbenicillin, and related antibiotics
   7458..7554    -  promoter       AmpR promoter (fragment): bla
   7584..7608    -  CDS            KanR (fragment): aminoglycoside phosphotransferase; aph(3')-Ia; confers resistance to kanamycin
   7637..7752    +  ncRNA          5S rRNA: Accession: RF00001 - 5S ribosomal RNA
   7756..7796    +  terminator     rrnB T1 terminator (fragment): transcription terminator T1 from the E. coli rrnB gene
