[The description below was written by a language model from this plasmid's Addgene catalogue record and pLannotate feature annotations shown in this document.]
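Description:
pCfB8786 is a yeast expression plasmid built on the pCfB6684 backbone. It carries an integration cassette for the IntD1 locus of the oleaginous yeast Yarrowia lipolytica. In E. coli it is propagated as a high-copy plasmid through a ColE1/pUC-type origin, with selection by the β-lactamase (AmpR) gene and its promoter. No yeast replication origin is annotated, which fits a design meant for chromosomal integration rather than episomal maintenance.

The payload is XdCrtI, the phytoene desaturase gene from the carotenogenic yeast Xanthophyllomyces dendrorhous. The automated annotation picks it up as a roughly 1.5 kb match to the homologous Neurospora crassa al-1/CrtI protein. This enzyme introduces successive double bonds into phytoene to give lycopene-type carotenoids, so its overexpression supports a heterologous carotenoid pathway. The promoter and terminator driving XdCrtI are not annotated or stated in the record, and neither are the IntD1 homology arms. These presumably lie in the unannotated stretches around the coding sequence.

Two minimal FRT sites in opposite orientation lie about 5 kb apart and enclose the cassette region, but the record does not explain their role. The remaining hits are short fragments: HUL5-like, lacZα, KanR, 5S rRNA and the rrnB T1/T2 terminators. They are most likely similarity matches or backbone remnants rather than functional parts. No yeast selection marker is annotated.

The associated publication is a teaching protocol that uses EasyClone and CRISPR/Cas9 for metabolic engineering of yeasts. This suggests the cassette is intended for nuclease-assisted insertion at IntD1.
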