Addgene plasmid #126920: pCfB8786
Purpose: Plasmid containing integration cassette at IntD1 integration site in Yarrowia lipolytica for overexpression of XdCrtI
Depositing lab: Irina Borodina. Depositing organization: Danmarks Tekniske Universitet. Publication: A teaching protocol demonstrating the use of EasyClone and CRISPR/Cas9 for metabolic engineering of Saccharomyces cerevisiae and Yarrowia lipolytica. Milne N, Tramontin LRR, Borodina I. FEMS Yeast Res. 2019 Sep 26. pii: foz062. doi: 10.1093/femsyr/foz062. PubMed 31556952.
Backbone
  Vector backbone: pCfB6684
  Vector type: Yeast Expression
Growth in bacteria
  Bacterial resistance: Ampicillin, 100 μg/mL
  Growth temperature: 37°C
  Growth strain: DH5alpha
  Copy number: High Copy
Gene/Insert
  Gene/Insert name: XdCrtI
  Species: Xanthophyllomyces dendrorhous
  Cloning method: Unknown
Terms and licenses: Academic/Nonprofit Terms; Industry Terms: Not Available to Industry
How to cite: pCfB8786 was a gift from Irina Borodina (Addgene plasmid # 126920 ; http://n2t.net/addgene:126920 ; RRID:Addgene_126920)
